Addgene plasmid #131505: pFUGW mCherry-KASH
Purpose: mCherry_KASH epression under hUBC promotor; serves as backbone for ORANGE lenti knock-in
Depositing lab: Harold MacGillavry. Depositing organization: Utrecht University. Publication: ORANGE: A CRISPR/Cas9-based genome editing toolbox for epitope tagging of endogenous proteins in neurons. Willems J, de Jong APH, Scheefhals N, Mertens E, Catsburg LAE, Poorthuis RB, de Winter F, Verhaagen J, Meye FJ, MacGillavry HD. PLoS Biol. 2020 Apr 10;18(4):e3000665. doi: 10.1371/journal.pbio.3000665. PubMed 32275651.
Backbone
  Vector backbone: pFUGW
  Backbone size w/o insert (bp): 10198
  Vector type: Mammalian Expression, Lentiviral
Growth in bacteria
  Bacterial resistance: Ampicillin, 100 μg/mL
  Growth temperature: 37°C
  Growth strain: NEB Stable
  Copy number: High Copy
Gene/Insert
  Gene/Insert name: mCherry_KASH
  Species: Synthetic
  Promoter: hUBC
  Cloning method: Restriction Enzyme; 5′ cloning site Unknown (unknown if destroyed); 3′ cloning site Unknown (unknown if destroyed)
  Sequencing primers: 5′ GGCGAGTGTGTTTTGTGAAG; 3′ GCAGCGTATCCACATAGCG
Terms and licenses: Academic/Nonprofit Terms; Industry Terms: Not Available to Industry
How to cite: pFUGW mCherry-KASH was a gift from Harold MacGillavry (Addgene plasmid # 131505 ; http://n2t.net/addgene:131505 ; RRID:Addgene_131505)
