[The description below was written by a language model from this plasmid's Addgene catalogue record and pLannotate feature annotations shown in this document.]
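Description:
pFUGW mCherry-KASH is an HIV-1-based lentiviral transfer plasmid built on the pFUGW backbone for expression in mammalian cells. It is maintained in E. coli as a high-copy plasmid through a ColE1/pUC-type origin with ampicillin resistance (AmpR), and it also carries an f1 origin. Outside the viral cassette sits a BleoR gene under tandem SV40 and EM7 promoters with an SV40 poly(A) signal. This could give Zeocin-type selection in transfected mammalian cells or bacteria, but it would not be packaged into virus. The viral genome is transcribed from a CMV enhancer/promoter fused to a truncated 5' LTR, followed by the Ψ packaging signal with a partial gag sequence, the RRE for Rev-dependent nuclear export, and the cPPT/CTS element. A second truncated LTR and a bGH poly(A) signal close the cassette. The trans-acting packaging functions are not encoded here and must be supplied separately.

The payload is a synthetic fusion of mCherry to a KASH domain, driven by the human ubiquitin C promoter and followed by a WPRE to enhance transcript stability and expression. The annotation matches the KASH portion to a fragment resembling human SYNE3 (nesprin-3). KASH domains anchor proteins in the outer nuclear membrane, so the red fluorescence is concentrated at the nuclear envelope, giving a compact marker for identifying transduced cells. According to the record, the plasmid both expresses this reporter and serves as the backbone for the lentiviral knock-in constructs of the ORANGE CRISPR/Cas9 toolbox for epitope tagging of endogenous proteins in neurons. No guide RNA, Cas9 or donor elements are annotated in this version. The depositor sequence and the repository's sequencing result differ by a few bases in length and in their start coordinate, but they show the same set and order of features.
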