Features (pLannotate 1.2.2; 32 found; start..end, strand, type, name):
     40..92      -  misc_feature   bom (fragment): basis of mobility region from pBR322
    247..626     +  enhancer       CMV enhancer: human cytomegalovirus immediate early enhancer
    627..826     +  promoter       CMV promoter: human cytomegalovirus (CMV) immediate early promoter
    844..1024    +  LTR            5' LTR (truncated): truncated 5' long terminal repeat (LTR) from HIV-1
   1071..1196    +  misc_feature   HIV-1 Ψ: packaging signal of human immunodeficiency virus type 1
   1180..1543    +  CDS            HIV-1 gag (fragment): gag protein from human immunodeficiency virus 1; gag
   1689..1922    +  misc_feature   RRE: The Rev response element (RRE) of HIV-1 allows for Rev-dependent mRNA export from the nucleus to the cytoplasm.
   2299..2399    +  CDS            Rev (fragment): human immunodeficiency virus 1 (HIV-1) Rev protein; rev; enhances nuclear export of unspliced and incompletely spliced viral mRNAs
   2449..2566    +  misc_feature   cPPT/CTS: central polypurine tract and central termination sequence of HIV-1
   2631..3841    +  promoter       UbC promoter: human ubiquitin C promoter
   3852..3885    -  misc_feature   MCS (fragment): pUC18/19 multiple cloning site
   3893..4599    +  CDS            mCherry (fragment): monomeric derivative of DsRed fluorescent protein (Shaner et al., 2004) mammalian codon-optimized
   4590..4862    +  CDS            SYNE3 (fragment): SYNE3_HUMAN - Also known as C14orf139 From Homo sapiens (Human).
   4864..4890    +  misc_feature   MCS (fragment): pBluescript multiple cloning site
   4890..5478    +  misc_feature   WPRE: woodchuck hepatitis virus posttranscriptional regulatory element
   5415..5996    +  CDS            nef (fragment): NEF_HV1H2 - Experimental evidence at protein level: Swiss-Prot protein existence level 1. Extracellular Nef protein targets CD4(+) T-lymphocytes for apoptosis by interacting with CXCR4 surface receptors. From Human immunodeficiency virus type 1 group M subtype B (isolate HXB2) (HIV-1).
   6003..6183    +  LTR            5' LTR (truncated): truncated 5' long terminal repeat (LTR) from HIV-1
   6215..6439    +  polyA_signal   bGH poly(A) signal: bovine growth hormone polyadenylation signal
   6443..6464    +  promoter       SV40 promoter (fragment): SV40 enhancer and early promoter
   6485..6913    +  rep_origin     f1 ori (sequence partly withheld): f1 bacteriophage origin of replication; arrow indicates direction of (+) strand synthesis
   6927..7256    +  promoter       SV40 promoter: SV40 enhancer and early promoter
   7304..7351    +  promoter       EM7 promoter: synthetic bacterial promoter&nbsp
   7370..7744    +  CDS            BleoR: antibiotic-binding protein; Sh ble from Streptoalloteichus hindustanus; confers resistance to bleomycin, phleomycin, and Zeocin™
   7754..7879    +  CDS            ble (fragment): BLE_KLEPN - Experimental evidence at protein level: Swiss-Prot protein existence level 1. Binding protein with a strong affinity to the bleomycin family of antibiotics. Binds to CL990; an antimitotic-antibiotic compound. From Klebsiella pneumoniae.
   7874..7995    +  polyA_signal   SV40 poly(A) signal: SV40 polyadenylation signal
   8068..8084    -  protein_bind   lac operator: The lac repressor binds to the lac operator to inhibit transcription in E. coli. This inhibition can be relieved by adding lactose or isopropyl-β-D-thiogalactopyranoside (IPTG). lac repressor encoded by lacI
   8092..8122    -  promoter       lac promoter: promoter for the E. coli lac operon
   8137..8158    -  protein_bind   CAP binding site: CAP binding activates transcription in the presence of cAMP. E. coli catabolite activator protein
   8171..8263    -  CDS            lacI (fragment): lac repressor; lacI; The lac repressor binds to the lac operator to inhibit transcription in E. coli. This inhibition can be relieved by adding lactose or isopropyl-β-D-thiogalactopyranoside (IPTG).
   8446..9034    -  rep_origin     ori: high-copy-number ColE1/pMB1/pBR322/pUC origin of replication
   9205..10065   -  CDS            AmpR: β-lactamase; bla; confers resistance to ampicillin, carbenicillin, and related antibiotics
  10066..10170   -  promoter       AmpR promoter: bla
>Addgene plasmid #131505 | pFUGW mCherry-KASH | depositor full sequence | sequence record 252043 | pFUGW mCherry-KASH sequence 10198 bps
ATTNNNTNCGTCGACGGATCGGGAGATCTCCCGATCCCCTATGGTGCACTCTCAGTACAATCTGCTCTGA
TGCCGCATAGTTAAGCCAGTATCTGCTCCCTGCTTGTGTGTTGGAGGTCGCTGAGTAGTGCGCGAGCAAA
ATTTAAGCTACAACAAGGCAAGGCTTGACCGACAATTGCATGAAGAATCTGCTTAGGGTTAGGCGTTTTG
CGCTGCTTCGCGATGTACGGGCCAGATATACGCGTTGACATTGATTATTGACTAGTTATTAATAGTAATC
AATTACGGGGTCATTAGTTCATAGCCCATATATGGAGTTCCGCGTTACATAACTTACGGTAAATGGCCCG
CCTGGCTGACCGCCCAACGACCCCCGCCCATTGACGTCAATAATGACGTATGTTCCCATAGTAACGCCAA
TAGGGACTTTCCATTGACGTCAATGGGTGGAGTATTTACGGTAAACTGCCCACTTGGCAGTACATCAAGT
GTATCATATGCCAAGTACGCCCCCTATTGACGTCAATGACGGTAAATGGCCCGCCTGGCATTATGCCCAG
TACATGACCTTATGGGACTTTCCTACTTGGCAGTACATCTACGTATTAGTCATCGCTATTACCATGGTGA
TGCGGTTTTGGCAGTACATCAATGGGCGTGGATAGCGGTTTGACTCACGGGGATTTCCAAGTCTCCACCC
CATTGACGTCAATGGGAGTTTGTTTTGGCACCAAAATCAACGGGACTTTCCAAAATGTCGTAACAACTCC
GCCCCATTGACGCAAATGGGCGGTAGGCGTGTACGGTGGGAGGTCTATATAAGCAGCGCGTTTTGCCTGT
ACTGGGTCTCTCTGGTTAGACCAGATCTGAGCCTGGGAGCTCTCTGGCTAACTAGGGAACCCACTGCTTA
AGCCTCAATAAAGCTTGCCTTGAGTGCTTCAAGTAGTGTGTGCCCGTCTGTTGTGTGACTCTGGTAACTA
GAGATCCCTCAGACCCTTTTAGTCAGTGTGGAAAATCTCTAGCAGTGGCGCCCGAACAGGGACTTGAAAG
CGAAAGGGAAACCAGAGGAGCTCTCTCGACGCAGGACTCGGCTTGCTGAAGCGCGCACGGCAAGAGGCGA
GGGGCGGCGACTGGTGAGTACGCCAAAAATTTTGACTAGCGGAGGCTAGAAGGAGAGAGATGGGTGCGAG
AGCGTCAGTATTAAGCGGGGGAGAATTAGATCGCGATGGGAAAAAATTCGGTTAAGGCCAGGGGGAAAGA
AAAAATATAAATTAAAACATATAGTATGGGCAAGCAGGGAGCTAGAACGATTCGCAGTTAATCCTGGCCT
GTTAGAAACATCAGAAGGCTGTAGACAAATACTGGGACAGCTACAACCATCCCTTCAGACAGGATCAGAA
GAACTTAGATCATTATATAATACAGTAGCAACCCTCTATTGTGTGCATCAAAGGATAGAGATAAAAGACA
CCAAGGAAGCTTTAGACAAGATAGAGGAAGAGCAAAACAAAAGTAAGACCACCGCACAGCAAGCGGCCGC
TGATCTTCAGACCTGGAGGAGGAGATATGAGGGACAATTGGAGAAGTGAATTATATAAATATAAAGTAGT
AAAAATTGAACCATTAGGAGTAGCACCCACCAAGGCAAAGAGAAGAGTGGTGCAGAGAGAAAAAAGAGCA
GTGGGAATAGGAGCTTTGTTCCTTGGGTTCTTGGGAGCAGCAGGAAGCACTATGGGCGCAGCGTCAATGA
CGCTGACGGTACAGGCCAGACAATTATTGTCTGGTATAGTGCAGCAGCAGAACAATTTGCTGAGGGCTAT
TGAGGCGCAACAGCATCTGTTGCAACTCACAGTCTGGGGCATCAAGCAGCTCCAGGCAAGAATCCTGGCT
GTGGAAAGATACCTAAAGGATCAACAGCTCCTGGGGATTTGGGGTTGCTCTGGAAAATTCATTTGCACCA
CTGCTGTGCCTTGGAATGCTAGTTGGAGTAATAAATCTCTGGAACAGATTTGGAATCACACGACCTGGAT
GGAGTGGGACAGAGAAATTAACAATTACACAAGCTTAATACACTCCTTAATTGAAGAATCGCAAAACCAG
CAAGAAAAGAATGAACAAGAATTATTGGAATTAGATAAATGGGCAAGTTTGTGGAATTGGTTTAACATAA
CAAATTGGCTGTGGTATATAAAATTATTCATAATGATAGTAGGAGGCTTGGTAGGTTTAAGAATAGTTTT
TGCTGTACTTTCTATAGTGAATAGAGTTAGGCAGGGATATTCACCATTATCGTTTCAGACCCACCTCCCA
ACCCCGAGGGGACCCGACAGGCCCGAAGGAATAGAAGAAGAAGGTGGAGAGAGAGACAGAGACAGATCCA
TTCGATTAGTGAACGGATCGGCACTGCGTGCGCCAATTCTGCAGACAAATGGCAGTATTCATCCACAATT
TTAAAAGAAAAGGGGGGATTGGGGGGTACAGTGCAGGGGAAAGAATAGTAGACATAATAGCAACAGACAT
ACAAACTAAAGAATTACAAAAACAAATTACAAAAATTCAAAATTTTCGGGTTTATTACAGGGACAGCAGA
GATCCAGTTTGGTTAATTAACCCGTGTCGGCTCCAGATCTGGCCTCCGCGCCGGGTTTTGGCGCCTCCCG
CGGGCGCCCCCCTCCTCACGGCGAGCGCTGCCACGTCAGACGAAGGGCGCAGGAGCGTTCCTGATCCTTC
CGCCCGGACGCTCAGGACAGCGGCCCGCTGCTCATAAGACTCGGCCTTAGAACCCCAGTATCAGCAGAAG
GACATTTTAGGACGGGACTTGGGTGACTCTAGGGCACTGGTTTTCTTTCCAGAGAGCGGAACAGGCGAGG
AAAAGTAGTCCCTTCTCGGCGATTCTGCGGAGGGATCTCCGTGGGGCGGTGAACGCCGATGATTATATAA
GGACGCGCCGGGTGTGGCACAGCTAGTTCCGTCGCAGCCGGGATTTGGGTCGCGGTTCTTGTTTGTGGAT
CGCTGTGATCGTCACTTGGTGAGTTGCGGGCTGCTGGGCTGGCCGGGGCTTTCGTGGCCGCCGGGCCGCT
CGGTGGGACGGAAGCGTGTGGAGAGACCGCCAAGGGCTGTAGTCTGGGTCCGCGAGCAAGGTTGCCCTGA
ACTGGGGGTTGGGGGGAGCGCACAAAATGGCGGCTGTTCCCGAGTCTTGAATGGAAGACGCTTGTAAGGC
GGGCTGTGAGGTCGTTGAAACAAGGTGGGGGGCATGGTGGGCGGCAAGAACCCAAGGTCTTGAGGCCTTC
GCTAATGCGGGAAAGCTCTTATTCGGGTGAGATGGGCTGGGGCACCATCTGGGGACCCTGACGTGAAGTT
TGTCACTGACTGGAGAACTCGGGTTTGTCGTCTGGTTGCGGGGGCGGCAGTTATGCGGTGCCGTTGGGCA
GTGCACCCGTACCTTTGGGAGCGCGCGCCTCGTCGTGTCGTGACGTCACCCGTTCTGTTGGCTTATAATG
CAGGGTGGGGCCACCTGCCGGTAGGTGTGCGGTAGGCTTTTCTCCGTCGCAGGACGCAGGGTTCGGGCCT
AGGGTAGGCTCTCCTGAATCGACAGGCGCCGGACCTCTGGTGAGGGGAGGGATAAGTGAGGCGTCAGTTT
CTTTGGTCGGTTTTATGTACCTATCTTCTTAAGTAGCTGAAGCTCCGGTTTTGAACTATGCGCTCGGGGT
TGGCGAGTGTGTTTTGTGAAGTTTTTTAGGCACCTTTTGAAATGTAATCATTTGGGTCAATATGTAATTT
TCAGTGTTAGACTAGTAAAGTGTCCGCTAAATTCTGGCCGTTTTTGGCTTTTTTGTTAGACGAAGCTTGG
GCTGCAGGTCGACTCTAGAGGATCCCCGGGTACCGGTATGGCGGTGAGCAAGGGCGAGGAGGATAACATG
GCCATCATCAAGGAGTTCATGCGCTTCAAGGTGCACATGGAGGGCTCCGTGAACGGCCACGAGTTCGAGA
TCGAGGGCGAGGGCGAGGGCCGCCCCTACGAGGGCACCCAGACCGCCAAGCTGAAGGTGACCAAGGGTGG
CCCCCTGCCCTTCGCCTGGGACATCCTGTCCCCTCAGTTCATGTACGGCTCCAAGGCCTACGTGAAGCAC
CCCGCCGACATCCCCGACTACTTGAAGCTGTCCTTCCCCGAGGGCTTCAAGTGGGAGCGCGTGATGAACT
TCGAGGACGGCGGCGTGGTGACCGTGACCCAGGACTCCTCCCTGCAGGACGGCGAGTTCATCTACAAGGT
GAAGCTGCGCGGCACCAACTTCCCCTCCGACGGCCCCGTAATGCAGAAGAAGACCATGGGCTGGGAGGCC
TCCTCCGAGCGGATGTACCCCGAGGACGGCGCCCTGAAGGGCGAGATCAAGCAGAGGCTGAAGCTGAAGG
ACGGCGGCCACTACGACGCTGAGGTCAAGACCACCTACAAGGCCAAGAAGCCCGTGCAGCTGCCCGGCGC
CTACAACGTCAACATCAAGTTGGACATCACCTCCCACAACGAGGACTACACCATCGTGGAACAGTACGAA
CGCGCCGAGGGCCGCCACTCCACCGGCGGCATGGACGAGCTGTACAAGTCCGGACTCAGATCTCGAGAGG
AGGAGGAGGAGACAGACAGCAGGATGCCCCACCTCGACAGCCCCGGCAGCTCCCAGCCGAGACGCTCCTT
CCTCTCAAGGGTGATCAGGGCAGCGCTACCGTTGCAGCTGCTTCTGCTGCTGCTGCTGCTCCTGGCCTGC
CTGCTACCTGCCTCTGAAGATGACTACAGCTGCACCCAGGCCAACAACTTTGCCCGATCCTTCTACCCCA
TGCTGCGGTACACCAACGGGCCACCTCCCACCTAGGAATTCGATATCAAGCTTATCGATAATCAACCTCT
GGATTACAAAATTTGTGAAAGATTGACTGGTATTCTTAACTATGTTGCTCCTTTTACGCTATGTGGATAC
GCTGCTTTAATGCCTTTGTATCATGCTATTGCTTCCCGTATGGCTTTCATTTTCTCCTCCTTGTATAAAT
CCTGGTTGCTGTCTCTTTATGAGGAGTTGTGGCCCGTTGTCAGGCAACGTGGCGTGGTGTGCACTGTGTT
TGCTGACGCAACCCCCACTGGTTGGGGCATTGCCACCACCTGTCAGCTCCTTTCCGGGACTTTCGCTTTC
CCCCTCCCTATTGCCACGGCGGAACTCATCGCCGCCTGCCTTGCCCGCTGCTGGACAGGGGCTCGGCTGT
TGGGCACTGACAATTCCGTGGTGTTGTCGGGGAAATCATCGTCCTTTCCTTGGCTGCTCGCCTGTGTTGC
CACCTGGATTCTGCGCGGGACGTCCTTCTGCTACGTCCCTTCGGCCCTCAATCCAGCGGACCTTCCTTCC
CGCGGCCTGCTGCCGGCTCTGCGGCCTCTTCCGCGTCTTCGCCTTCGCCCTCAGACGAGTCGGATCTCCC
TTTGGGCCGCCTCCCCGCATCGATACCGTCGACCTCGAGACCTAGAAAAACATGGAGCAATCACAAGTAG
CAATACAGCAGCTACCAATGCTGATTGTGCCTGGCTAGAAGCACAAGAGGAGGAGGAGGTGGGTTTTCCA
GTCACACCTCAGGTACCTTTAAGACCAATGACTTACAAGGCAGCTGTAGATCTTAGCCACTTTTTAAAAG
AAAAGGGGGGACTGGAAGGGCTAATTCACTCCCAACGAAGACAAGATATCCTTGATCTGTGGATCTACCA
CACACAAGGCTACTTCCCTGATTGGCAGAACTACACACCAGGGCCAGGGATCAGATATCCACTGACCTTT
GGATGGTGCTACAAGCTAGTACCAGTTGAGCAAGAGAAGGTAGAAGAAGCCAATGAAGGAGAGAACACCC
GCTTGTTACACCCTGTGAGCCTGCATGGGATGGATGACCCGGAGAGAGAAGTATTAGAGTGGAGGTTTGA
CAGCCGCCTAGCATTTCATCACATGGCCCGAGAGCTGCATCCGGACTGTACTGGGTCTCTCTGGTTAGAC
CAGATCTGAGCCTGGGAGCTCTCTGGCTAACTAGGGAACCCACTGCTTAAGCCTCAATAAAGCTTGCCTT
GAGTGCTTCAAGTAGTGTGTGCCCGTCTGTTGTGTGACTCTGGTAACTAGAGATCCCTCAGACCCTTTTA
GTCAGTGTGGAAAATCTCTAGCAGGGCCCGTTTAAACCCGCTGATCAGCCTCGACTGTGCCTTCTAGTTG
CCAGCCATCTGTTGTTTGCCCCTCCCCCGTGCCTTCCTTGACCCTGGAAGGTGCCACTCCCACTGTCCTT
TCCTAATAAAATGAGGAAATTGCATCGCATTGTCTGAGTAGGTGTCATTCTATTCTGGGGGGTGGGGTGG
GGCAGGACAGCAAGGGGGAGGATTGGGAAGACAATAGCAGGCATGCTGGGGATGCGGTGGGCTCTATGGC
TTCTGAGGCGGAAAGAACCAGCTGGGGCTCTAGGGGGTATCCCC
[124 nt withheld, positions 6485-6608]
C
[91 nt withheld, positions 6610-6700]
A
[49 nt withheld, positions 6702-6750]
CCTTTGACGTTGGAGTCCACGTTCTTT
[37 nt withheld, positions 6778-6814]
ACCCTATCTCGGTCTATTCTTTTGATTTATAAGGGATTTTGCCGATTTCGGCCTATTGGTTAAAAAATGA
GCTGATTTAACAAAAATTTAACGCGAATTAATTCTGTGGAATGTGTGTCAGTTAGGGTGTGGAAAGTCCC
CAGGCTCCCCAGCAGGCAGAAGTATGCAAAGCATGCATCTCAATTAGTCAGCAACCAGGTGTGGAAAGTC
CCCAGGCTCCCCAGCAGGCAGAAGTATGCAAAGCATGCATCTCAATTAGTCAGCAACCATAGTCCCGCCC
CTAACTCCGCCCATCCCGCCCCTAACTCCGCCCAGTTCCGCCCATTCTCCGCCCCATGGCTGACTAATTT
TTTTTATTTATGCAGAGGCCGAGGCCGCCTCTGCCTCTGAGCTATTCCAGAAGTAGTGAGGAGGCTTTTT
TGGAGGCCTAGGCTTTTGCAAAAAGCTCCCGGGAGCTTGTATATCCATTTTCGGATCTGATCAGCACGTG
TTGACAATTAATCATCGGCATAGTATATCGGCATAGTATAATACGACAAGGTGAGGAACTAAACCATGGC
CAAGTTGACCAGTGCCGTTCCGGTGCTCACCGCGCGCGACGTCGCCGGAGCGGTCGAGTTCTGGACCGAC
CGGCTCGGGTTCTCCCGGGACTTCGTGGAGGACGACTTCGCCGGTGTGGTCCGGGACGACGTGACCCTGT
TCATCAGCGCGGTCCAGGACCAGGTGGTGCCGGACAACACCCTGGCCTGGGTGTGGGTGCGCGGCCTGGA
CGAGCTGTACGCCGAGTGGTCGGAGGTCGTGTCCACGAACTTCCGGGACGCCTCCGGGCCGGCCATGACC
GAGATCGGCGAGCAGCCGTGGGGGCGGGAGTTCGCCCTGCGCGACCCGGCCGGCAACTGCGTGCACTTCG
TGGCCGAGGAGCAGGACTGACACGTGCTACGAGATTTCGATTCCACCGCCGCCTTCTATGAAAGGTTGGG
CTTCGGAATCGTTTTCCGGGACGCCGGCTGGATGATCCTCCAGCGCGGGGATCTCATGCTGGAGTTCTTC
GCCCACCCCAACTTGTTTATTGCAGCTTATAATGGTTACAAATAAAGCAATAGCATCACAAATTTCACAA
ATAAAGCATTTTTTTCACTGCATTCTAGTTGTGGTTTGTCCAAACTCATCAATGTATCTTATCATGTCTG
TATACCGTCGACCTCTAGCTAGAGCTTGGCGTAATCATGGTCATAGCTGTTTCCTGTGTGAAATTGTTAT
CCGCTCACAATTCCACACAACATACGAGCCGGAAGCATAAAGTGTAAAGCCTGGGGTGCCTAATGAGTGA
GCTAACTCACATTAATTGCGTTGCGCTCACTGCCCGCTTTCCAGTCGGGAAACCTGTCGTGCCAGCTGCA
TTAATGAATCGGCCAACGCGCGGGGAGAGGCGGTTTGCGTATTGGGCGCTCTTCCGCTTCCTCGCTCACT
GACTCGCTGCGCTCGGTCGTTCGGCTGCGGCGAGCGGTATCAGCTCACTCAAAGGCGGTAATACGGTTAT
CCACAGAATCAGGGGATAACGCAGGAAAGAACATGTGAGCAAAAGGCCAGCAAAAGGCCAGGAACCGTAA
AAAGGCCGCGTTGCTGGCGTTTTTCCATAGGCTCCGCCCCCCTGACGAGCATCACAAAAATCGACGCTCA
AGTCAGAGGTGGCGAAACCCGACAGGACTATAAAGATACCAGGCGTTTCCCCCTGGAAGCTCCCTCGTGC
GCTCTCCTGTTCCGACCCTGCCGCTTACCGGATACCTGTCCGCCTTTCTCCCTTCGGGAAGCGTGGCGCT
TTCTCATAGCTCACGCTGTAGGTATCTCAGTTCGGTGTAGGTCGTTCGCTCCAAGCTGGGCTGTGTGCAC
GAACCCCCCGTTCAGCCCGACCGCTGCGCCTTATCCGGTAACTATCGTCTTGAGTCCAACCCGGTAAGAC
ACGACTTATCGCCACTGGCAGCAGCCACTGGTAACAGGATTAGCAGAGCGAGGTATGTAGGCGGTGCTAC
AGAGTTCTTGAAGTGGTGGCCTAACTACGGCTACACTAGAAGAACAGTATTTGGTATCTGCGCTCTGCTG
AAGCCAGTTACCTTCGGAAAAAGAGTTGGTAGCTCTTGATCCGGCAAACAAACCACCGCTGGTAGCGGTG
GTTTTTTTGTTTGCAAGCAGCAGATTACGCGCAGAAAAAAAGGATCTCAAGAAGATCCTTTGATCTTTTC
TACGGGGTCTGACGCTCAGTGGAACGAAAACTCACGTTAAGGGATTTTGGTCATGAGATTATCAAAAAGG
ATCTTCACCTAGATCCTTTTAAATTAAAAATGAAGTTTTAAATCAATCTAAAGTATATATGAGTAAACTT
GGTCTGACAGTTACCAATGCTTAATCAGTGAGGCACCTATCTCAGCGATCTGTCTATTTCGTTCATCCAT
AGTTGCCTGACTCCCCGTCGTGTAGATAACTACGATACGGGAGGGCTTACCATCTGGCCCCAGTGCTGCA
ATGATACCGCGAGACCCACGCTCACCGGCTCCAGATTTATCAGCAATAAACCAGCCAGCCGGAAGGGCCG
AGCGCAGAAGTGGTCCTGCAACTTTATCCGCCTCCATCCAGTCTATTAATTGTTGCCGGGAAGCTAGAGT
AAGTAGTTCGCCAGTTAATAGTTTGCGCAACGTTGTTGCCATTGCTACAGGCATCGTGGTGTCACGCTCG
TCGTTTGGTATGGCTTCATTCAGCTCCGGTTCCCAACGATCAAGGCGAGTTACATGATCCCCCATGTTGT
GCAAAAAAGCGGTTAGCTCCTTCGGTCCTCCGATCGTTGTCAGAAGTAAGTTGGCCGCAGTGTTATCACT
CATGGTTATGGCAGCACTGCATAATTCTCTTACTGTCATGCCATCCGTAAGATGCTTTTCTGTGACTGGT
GAGTACTCAACCAAGTCATTCTGAGAATAGTGTATGCGGCGACCGAGTTGCTCTTGCCCGGCGTCAATAC
GGGATAATACCGCGCCACATAGCAGAACTTTAAAAGTGCTCATCATTGGAAAACGTTCTTCGGGGCGAAA
ACTCTCAAGGATCTTACCGCTGTTGAGATCCAGTTCGATGTAACCCACTCGTGCACCCAACTGATCTTCA
GCATCTTTTACTTTCACCAGCGTTTCTGGGTGAGCAAAAACAGGAAGGCAAAATGCCGCAAAAAAGGGAA
TAAGGGCGACACGGAAATGTTGAATACTCATACTCTTCCTTTTTCAATATTATTGAAGCATTTATCAGGG
TTATTGTCTCATGAGCGGATACATATTTGAATGTATTTAGAAAAATAAACAAATAGGGGTTCCGCGCACA
TTTCCCCGAAAAGTGCCACCTGAC
