Features (pLannotate 1.2.2; 32 found; start..end, strand, type, name):
     97..197     +  CDS            Rev (fragment): human immunodeficiency virus 1 (HIV-1) Rev protein; rev; enhances nuclear export of unspliced and incompletely spliced viral mRNAs
    247..364     +  misc_feature   cPPT/CTS: central polypurine tract and central termination sequence of HIV-1
    429..1640    +  promoter       UbC promoter: human ubiquitin C promoter
   1651..1684    -  misc_feature   MCS (fragment): pUC18/19 multiple cloning site
   1692..2398    +  CDS            mCherry (fragment): monomeric derivative of DsRed fluorescent protein (Shaner et al., 2004) mammalian codon-optimized
   2389..2661    +  CDS            SYNE3 (fragment): SYNE3_HUMAN - Also known as C14orf139 From Homo sapiens (Human).
   2663..2689    +  misc_feature   MCS (fragment): pBluescript multiple cloning site
   2689..3277    +  misc_feature   WPRE: woodchuck hepatitis virus posttranscriptional regulatory element
   3214..3795    +  CDS            nef (fragment): NEF_HV1H2 - Experimental evidence at protein level: Swiss-Prot protein existence level 1. Extracellular Nef protein targets CD4(+) T-lymphocytes for apoptosis by interacting with CXCR4 surface receptors. From Human immunodeficiency virus type 1 group M subtype B (isolate HXB2) (HIV-1).
   3802..3982    +  LTR            5' LTR (truncated): truncated 5' long terminal repeat (LTR) from HIV-1
   4014..4238    +  polyA_signal   bGH poly(A) signal: bovine growth hormone polyadenylation signal
   4242..4263    +  promoter       SV40 promoter (fragment): SV40 enhancer and early promoter
   4284..4712    +  rep_origin     f1 ori (sequence partly withheld): f1 bacteriophage origin of replication; arrow indicates direction of (+) strand synthesis
   4726..5055    +  promoter       SV40 promoter: SV40 enhancer and early promoter
   5103..5150    +  promoter       EM7 promoter: synthetic bacterial promoter&nbsp
   5169..5543    +  CDS            BleoR: antibiotic-binding protein; Sh ble from Streptoalloteichus hindustanus; confers resistance to bleomycin, phleomycin, and Zeocin™
   5553..5678    +  CDS            ble (fragment): BLE_KLEPN - Experimental evidence at protein level: Swiss-Prot protein existence level 1. Binding protein with a strong affinity to the bleomycin family of antibiotics. Binds to CL990; an antimitotic-antibiotic compound. From Klebsiella pneumoniae.
   5673..5794    +  polyA_signal   SV40 poly(A) signal: SV40 polyadenylation signal
   5867..5883    -  protein_bind   lac operator: The lac repressor binds to the lac operator to inhibit transcription in E. coli. This inhibition can be relieved by adding lactose or isopropyl-β-D-thiogalactopyranoside (IPTG). lac repressor encoded by lacI
   5891..5921    -  promoter       lac promoter: promoter for the E. coli lac operon
   5936..5957    -  protein_bind   CAP binding site: CAP binding activates transcription in the presence of cAMP. E. coli catabolite activator protein
   5970..6062    -  CDS            lacI (fragment): lac repressor; lacI; The lac repressor binds to the lac operator to inhibit transcription in E. coli. This inhibition can be relieved by adding lactose or isopropyl-β-D-thiogalactopyranoside (IPTG).
   6245..6833    -  rep_origin     ori: high-copy-number ColE1/pMB1/pBR322/pUC origin of replication
   7004..7864    -  CDS            AmpR: β-lactamase; bla; confers resistance to ampicillin, carbenicillin, and related antibiotics
   7865..7969    -  promoter       AmpR promoter: bla
   8028..8080    -  misc_feature   bom (fragment): basis of mobility region from pBR322
   8235..8614    +  enhancer       CMV enhancer: human cytomegalovirus immediate early enhancer
   8615..8814    +  promoter       CMV promoter: human cytomegalovirus (CMV) immediate early promoter
   8832..9012    +  LTR            5' LTR (truncated): truncated 5' long terminal repeat (LTR) from HIV-1
   9059..9184    +  misc_feature   HIV-1 Ψ: packaging signal of human immunodeficiency virus type 1
   9168..9531    +  CDS            HIV-1 gag (fragment): gag protein from human immunodeficiency virus 1; gag
   9677..9910    +  misc_feature   RRE: The Rev response element (RRE) of HIV-1 allows for Rev-dependent mRNA export from the nucleus to the cytoplasm.
>Addgene plasmid #131505 | pFUGW mCherry-KASH | addgene full sequence | sequence record 257275 | Addgene NGS Result
ATGATAGTAGGAGGCTTGGTAGGTTTAAGAATAGTTTTTGCTGTACTTTCTATAGTGAATAGAGTTAGGC
AGGGATATTCACCATTATCGTTTCAGACCCACCTCCCAACCCCGAGGGGACCCGACAGGCCCGAAGGAAT
AGAAGAAGAAGGTGGAGAGAGAGACAGAGACAGATCCATTCGATTAGTGAACGGATCGGCACTGCGTGCG
CCAATTCTGCAGACAAATGGCAGTATTCATCCACAATTTTAAAAGAAAAGGGGGGATTGGGGGGTACAGT
GCAGGGGAAAGAATAGTAGACATAATAGCAACAGACATACAAACTAAAGAATTACAAAAACAAATTACAA
AAATTCAAAATTTTCGGGTTTATTACAGGGACAGCAGAGATCCAGTTTGGTTAATTAACCCGTGTCGGCT
CCAGATCTGGCCTCCGCGCCGGGTTTTGGCGCCTCCCGCGGGCGCCCCCCTCCTCACGGCGAGCGCTGCC
ACGTCAGACGAAGGGCGCAGCGAGCGTCCTGATCCTTCCGCCCGGACGCTCAGGACAGCGGCCCGCTGCT
CATAAGACTCGGCCTTAGAACCCCAGTATCAGCAGAAGGACATTTTAGGACGGGACTTGGGTGACTCTAG
GGCACTGGTTTTCTTTCCAGAGAGCGGAACAGGCGAGGAAAAGTAGTCCCTTCTCGGCGATTCTGCGGAG
GGATCTCCGTGGGGCGGTGAACGCCGATGATTATATAAGGACGCGCCGGGTGTGGCACAGCTAGTTCCGT
CGCAGCCGGGATTTGGGTCGCGGTTCTTGTTTGTGGATCGCTGTGATCGTCACTTGGTGAGTAGCGGGCT
GCTGGGCTGGCCGGGGCTTTCGTGGCCGCCGGGCCGCTCGGTGGGACGGAAGCGTGTGGAGAGACCGCCA
AGGGCTGTAGTCTGGGTCCGCGAGCAAGGTTGCCCTGAACTGGGGGTTGGGGGGAGCGCAGCAAAATGGC
GGCTGTTCCCGAGTCTTGAATGGAAGACGCTTGTGAGGCGGGCTGTGAGGTCGTTGAAACAAGGTGGGGG
GCATGGTGGGCGGCAAGAACCCAAGGTCTTGAGGCCTTCGCTAATGCGGGAAAGCTCTTATTCGGGTGAG
ATGGGCTGGGGCACCATCTGGGGACCCTGACGTGAAGTTTGTCACTGACTGGAGAACTCGGTTTGTCGTC
TGTTGCGGGGGCGGCAGTTATGGCGGTGCCGTTGGGCAGTGCACCCGTACCTTTGGGAGCGCGCGCCCTC
GTCGTGTCGTGACGTCACCCGTTCTGTTGGCTTATAATGCAGGGTGGGGCCACCTGCCGGTAGGTGTGCG
GTAGGCTTTTCTCCGTCGCAGGACGCAGGGTTCGGGCCTAGGGTAGGCTCTCCTGAATCGACAGGCGCCG
GACCTCTGGTGAGGGGAGGGATAAGTGAGGCGTCAGTTTCTTTGGTCGGTTTTATGTACCTATCTTCTTA
AGTAGCTGAAGCTCCGGTTTTGAACTATGCGCTCGGGGTTGGCGAGTGTGTTTTGTGAAGTTTTTTAGGC
ACCTTTTGAAATGTAATCATTTGGGTCAATATGTAATTTTCAGTGTTAGACTAGTAAATTGTCCGCTAAA
TTCTGGCCGTTTTTGGCTTTTTTGTTAGACGAAGCTTGGGCTGCAGGTCGACTCTAGAGGATCCCCGGGT
ACCGGTATGGCGGTGAGCAAGGGCGAGGAGGATAACATGGCCATCATCAAGGAGTTCATGCGCTTCAAGG
TGCACATGGAGGGCTCCGTGAACGGCCACGAGTTCGAGATCGAGGGCGAGGGCGAGGGCCGCCCCTACGA
GGGCACCCAGACCGCCAAGCTGAAGGTGACCAAGGGTGGCCCCCTGCCCTTCGCCTGGGACATCCTGTCC
CCTCAGTTCATGTACGGCTCCAAGGCCTACGTGAAGCACCCCGCCGACATCCCCGACTACTTGAAGCTGT
CCTTCCCCGAGGGCTTCAAGTGGGAGCGCGTGATGAACTTCGAGGACGGCGGCGTGGTGACCGTGACCCA
GGACTCCTCCCTGCAGGACGGCGAGTTCATCTACAAGGTGAAGCTGCGCGGCACCAACTTCCCCTCCGAC
GGCCCCGTAATGCAGAAGAAGACCATGGGCTGGGAGGCCTCCTCCGAGCGGATGTACCCCGAGGACGGCG
CCCTGAAGGGCGAGATCAAGCAGAGGCTGAAGCTGAAGGACGGCGGCCACTACGACGCTGAGGTCAAGAC
CACCTACAAGGCCAAGAAGCCCGTGCAGCTGCCCGGCGCCTACAACGTCAACATCAAGTTGGACATCACC
TCCCACAACGAGGACTACACCATCGTGGAACAGTACGAACGCGCCGAGGGCCGCCACTCCACCGGCGGCA
TGGACGAGCTGTACAAGTCCGGACTCAGATCTCGAGAGGAGGAGGAGGAGACAGACAGCAGGATGCCCCA
CCTCGACAGCCCCGGCAGCTCCCAGCCGAGACGCTCCTTCCTCTCAAGGGTGATCAGGGCAGCGCTACCG
TTGCAGCTGCTTCTGCTGCTGCTGCTGCTCCTGGCCTGCCTGCTACCTGCCTCTGAAGATGACTACAGCT
GCACCCAGGCCAACAACTTTGCCCGATCCTTCTACCCCATGCTGCGGTACACCAACGGGCCACCTCCCAC
CTAGGAATTCGATATCAAGCTTATCGATAATCAACCTCTGGATTACAAAATTTGTGAAAGATTGACTGGT
ATTCTTAACTATGTTGCTCCTTTTACGCTATGTGGATACGCTGCTTTAATGCCTTTGTATCATGCTATTG
CTTCCCGTATGGCTTTCATTTTCTCCTCCTTGTATAAATCCTGGTTGCTGTCTCTTTATGAGGAGTTGTG
GCCCGTTGTCAGGCAACGTGGCGTGGTGTGCACTGTGTTTGCTGACGCAACCCCCACTGGTTGGGGCATT
GCCACCACCTGTCAGCTCCTTTCCGGGACTTTCGCTTTCCCCCTCCCTATTGCCACGGCGGAACTCATCG
CCGCCTGCCTTGCCCGCTGCTGGACAGGGGCTCGGCTGTTGGGCACTGACAATTCCGTGGTGTTGTCGGG
GAAATCATCGTCCTTTCCTTGGCTGCTCGCCTGTGTTGCCACCTGGATTCTGCGCGGGACGTCCTTCTGC
TACGTCCCTTCGGCCCTCAATCCAGCGGACCTTCCTTCCCGCGGCCTGCTGCCGGCTCTGCGGCCTCTTC
CGCGTCTTCGCCTTCGCCCTCAGACGAGTCGGATCTCCCTTTGGGCCGCCTCCCCGCATCGATACCGTCG
ACCTCGAGACCTAGAAAAACATGGAGCAATCACAAGTAGCAATACAGCAGCTACCAATGCTGATTGTGCC
TGGCTAGAAGCACAAGAGGAGGAGGAGGTGGGTTTTCCAGTCACACCTCAGGTACCTTTAAGACCAATGA
CTTACAAGGCAGCTGTAGATCTTAGCCACTTTTTAAAAGAAAAGGGGGGACTGGAAGGGCTAATTCACTC
CCAACGAAGACAAGATATCCTTGATCTGTGGATCTACCACACACAAGGCTACTTCCCTGATTGGCAGAAC
TACACACCAGGGCCAGGGATCAGATATCCACTGACCTTTGGATGGTGCTACAAGCTAGTACCAGTTGAGC
AAGAGAAGGTAGAAGAAGCCAATGAAGGAGAGAACACCCGCTTGTTACACCCTGTGAGCCTGCATGGGAT
GGATGACCCGGAGAGAGAAGTATTAGAGTGGAGGTTTGACAGCCGCCTAGCATTTCATCACATGGCCCGA
GAGCTGCATCCGGACTGTACTGGGTCTCTCTGGTTAGACCAGATCTGAGCCTGGGAGCTCTCTGGCTAAC
TAGGGAACCCACTGCTTAAGCCTCAATAAAGCTTGCCTTGAGTGCTTCAAGTAGTGTGTGCCCGTCTGTT
GTGTGACTCTGGTAACTAGAGATCCCTCAGACCCTTTTAGTCAGTGTGGAAAATCTCTAGCAGGGCCCGT
TTAAACCCGCTGATCAGCCTCGACTGTGCCTTCTAGTTGCCAGCCATCTGTTGTTTGCCCCTCCCCCGTG
CCTTCCTTGACCCTGGAAGGTGCCACTCCCACTGTCCTTTCCTAATAAAATGAGGAAATTGCATCGCATT
GTCTGAGTAGGTGTCATTCTATTCTGGGGGGTGGGGTGGGGCAGGACAGCAAGGGGGAGGATTGGGAAGA
CAATAGCAGGCATGCTGGGGATGCGGTGGGCTCTATGGCTTCTGAGGCGGAAAGAACCAGCTGGGGCTCT
AGGGGGTATCCCC
[124 nt withheld, positions 4284-4407]
C
[91 nt withheld, positions 4409-4499]
A
[49 nt withheld, positions 4501-4549]
CCTTTGACGTTGGAGTCCACGTTCTTT
[37 nt withheld, positions 4577-4613]
ACCCTATCTCGGTCTATTCTTTTGATTTATAAGGGATTTTGCCGATTTCGGCCTATTGGTTAAAAAATGA
GCTGATTTAACAAAAATTTAACGCGAATTAATTCTGTGGAATGTGTGTCAGTTAGGGTGTGGAAAGTCCC
CAGGCTCCCCAGCAGGCAGAAGTATGCAAAGCATGCATCTCAATTAGTCAGCAACCAGGTGTGGAAAGTC
CCCAGGCTCCCCAGCAGGCAGAAGTATGCAAAGCATGCATCTCAATTAGTCAGCAACCATAGTCCCGCCC
CTAACTCCGCCCATCCCGCCCCTAACTCCGCCCAGTTCCGCCCATTCTCCGCCCCATGGCTGACTAATTT
TTTTTATTTATGCAGAGGCCGAGGCCGCCTCTGCCTCTGAGCTATTCCAGAAGTAGTGAGGAGGCTTTTT
TGGAGGCCTAGGCTTTTGCAAAAAGCTCCCGGGAGCTTGTATATCCATTTTCGGATCTGATCAGCACGTG
TTGACAATTAATCATCGGCATAGTATATCGGCATAGTATAATACGACAAGGTGAGGAACTAAACCATGGC
CAAGTTGACCAGTGCCGTTCCGGTGCTCACCGCGCGCGACGTCGCCGGAGCGGTCGAGTTCTGGACCGAC
CGGCTCGGGTTCTCCCGGGACTTCGTGGAGGACGACTTCGCCGGTGTGGTCCGGGACGACGTGACCCTGT
TCATCAGCGCGGTCCAGGACCAGGTGGTGCCGGACAACACCCTGGCCTGGGTGTGGGTGCGCGGCCTGGA
CGAGCTGTACGCCGAGTGGTCGGAGGTCGTGTCCACGAACTTCCGGGACGCCTCCGGGCCGGCCATGACC
GAGATCGGCGAGCAGCCGTGGGGGCGGGAGTTCGCCCTGCGCGACCCGGCCGGCAACTGCGTGCACTTCG
TGGCCGAGGAGCAGGACTGACACGTGCTACGAGATTTCGATTCCACCGCCGCCTTCTATGAAAGGTTGGG
CTTCGGAATCGTTTTCCGGGACGCCGGCTGGATGATCCTCCAGCGCGGGGATCTCATGCTGGAGTTCTTC
GCCCACCCCAACTTGTTTATTGCAGCTTATAATGGTTACAAATAAAGCAATAGCATCACAAATTTCACAA
ATAAAGCATTTTTTTCACTGCATTCTAGTTGTGGTTTGTCCAAACTCATCAATGTATCTTATCATGTCTG
TATACCGTCGACCTCTAGCTAGAGCTTGGCGTAATCATGGTCATAGCTGTTTCCTGTGTGAAATTGTTAT
CCGCTCACAATTCCACACAACATACGAGCCGGAAGCATAAAGTGTAAAGCCTGGGGTGCCTAATGAGTGA
GCTAACTCACATTAATTGCGTTGCGCTCACTGCCCGCTTTCCAGTCGGGAAACCTGTCGTGCCAGCTGCA
TTAATGAATCGGCCAACGCGCGGGGAGAGGCGGTTTGCGTATTGGGCGCTCTTCCGCTTCCTCGCTCACT
GACTCGCTGCGCTCGGTCGTTCGGCTGCGGCGAGCGGTATCAGCTCACTCAAAGGCGGTAATACGGTTAT
CCACAGAATCAGGGGATAACGCAGGAAAGAACATGTGAGCAAAAGGCCAGCAAAAGGCCAGGAACCGTAA
AAAGGCCGCGTTGCTGGCGTTTTTCCATAGGCTCCGCCCCCCTGACGAGCATCACAAAAATCGACGCTCA
AGTCAGAGGTGGCGAAACCCGACAGGACTATAAAGATACCAGGCGTTTCCCCCTGGAAGCTCCCTCGTGC
GCTCTCCTGTTCCGACCCTGCCGCTTACCGGATACCTGTCCGCCTTTCTCCCTTCGGGAAGCGTGGCGCT
TTCTCATAGCTCACGCTGTAGGTATCTCAGTTCGGTGTAGGTCGTTCGCTCCAAGCTGGGCTGTGTGCAC
GAACCCCCCGTTCAGCCCGACCGCTGCGCCTTATCCGGTAACTATCGTCTTGAGTCCAACCCGGTAAGAC
ACGACTTATCGCCACTGGCAGCAGCCACTGGTAACAGGATTAGCAGAGCGAGGTATGTAGGCGGTGCTAC
AGAGTTCTTGAAGTGGTGGCCTAACTACGGCTACACTAGAAGAACAGTATTTGGTATCTGCGCTCTGCTG
AAGCCAGTTACCTTCGGAAAAAGAGTTGGTAGCTCTTGATCCGGCAAACAAACCACCGCTGGTAGCGGTG
GTTTTTTTGTTTGCAAGCAGCAGATTACGCGCAGAAAAAAAGGATCTCAAGAAGATCCTTTGATCTTTTC
TACGGGGTCTGACGCTCAGTGGAACGAAAACTCACGTTAAGGGATTTTGGTCATGAGATTATCAAAAAGG
ATCTTCACCTAGATCCTTTTAAATTAAAAATGAAGTTTTAAATCAATCTAAAGTATATATGAGTAAACTT
GGTCTGACAGTTACCAATGCTTAATCAGTGAGGCACCTATCTCAGCGATCTGTCTATTTCGTTCATCCAT
AGTTGCCTGACTCCCCGTCGTGTAGATAACTACGATACGGGAGGGCTTACCATCTGGCCCCAGTGCTGCA
ATGATACCGCGAGACCCACGCTCACCGGCTCCAGATTTATCAGCAATAAACCAGCCAGCCGGAAGGGCCG
AGCGCAGAAGTGGTCCTGCAACTTTATCCGCCTCCATCCAGTCTATTAATTGTTGCCGGGAAGCTAGAGT
AAGTAGTTCGCCAGTTAATAGTTTGCGCAACGTTGTTGCCATTGCTACAGGCATCGTGGTGTCACGCTCG
TCGTTTGGTATGGCTTCATTCAGCTCCGGTTCCCAACGATCAAGGCGAGTTACATGATCCCCCATGTTGT
GCAAAAAAGCGGTTAGCTCCTTCGGTCCTCCGATCGTTGTCAGAAGTAAGTTGGCCGCAGTGTTATCACT
CATGGTTATGGCAGCACTGCATAATTCTCTTACTGTCATGCCATCCGTAAGATGCTTTTCTGTGACTGGT
GAGTACTCAACCAAGTCATTCTGAGAATAGTGTATGCGGCGACCGAGTTGCTCTTGCCCGGCGTCAATAC
GGGATAATACCGCGCCACATAGCAGAACTTTAAAAGTGCTCATCATTGGAAAACGTTCTTCGGGGCGAAA
ACTCTCAAGGATCTTACCGCTGTTGAGATCCAGTTCGATGTAACCCACTCGTGCACCCAACTGATCTTCA
GCATCTTTTACTTTCACCAGCGTTTCTGGGTGAGCAAAAACAGGAAGGCAAAATGCCGCAAAAAAGGGAA
TAAGGGCGACACGGAAATGTTGAATACTCATACTCTTCCTTTTTCAATATTATTGAAGCATTTATCAGGG
TTATTGTCTCATGAGCGGATACATATTTGAATGTATTTAGAAAAATAAACAAATAGGGGTTCCGCGCACA
TTTCCCCGAAAAGTGCCACCTGACGTCGACGGATCGGGAGATCTCCCGATCCCCTATGGTGCACTCTCAG
TACAATCTGCTCTGATGCCGCATAGTTAAGCCAGTATCTGCTCCCTGCTTGTGTGTTGGAGGTCGCTGAG
TAGTGCGCGAGCAAAATTTAAGCTACAACAAGGCAAGGCTTGACCGACAATTGCATGAAGAATCTGCTTA
GGGTTAGGCGTTTTGCGCTGCTTCGCGATGTACGGGCCAGATATACGCGTTGACATTGATTATTGACTAG
TTATTAATAGTAATCAATTACGGGGTCATTAGTTCATAGCCCATATATGGAGTTCCGCGTTACATAACTT
ACGGTAAATGGCCCGCCTGGCTGACCGCCCAACGACCCCCGCCCATTGACGTCAATAATGACGTATGTTC
CCATAGTAACGCCAATAGGGACTTTCCATTGACGTCAATGGGTGGAGTATTTACGGTAAACTGCCCACTT
GGCAGTACATCAAGTGTATCATATGCCAAGTACGCCCCCTATTGACGTCAATGACGGTAAATGGCCCGCC
TGGCATTATGCCCAGTACATGACCTTATGGGACTTTCCTACTTGGCAGTACATCTACGTATTAGTCATCG
CTATTACCATGGTGATGCGGTTTTGGCAGTACATCAATGGGCGTGGATAGCGGTTTGACTCACGGGGATT
TCCAAGTCTCCACCCCATTGACGTCAATGGGAGTTTGTTTTGGCACCAAAATCAACGGGACTTTCCAAAA
TGTCGTAACAACTCCGCCCCATTGACGCAAATGGGCGGTAGGCGTGTACGGTGGGAGGTCTATATAAGCA
GCGCGTTTTGCCTGTACTGGGTCTCTCTGGTTAGACCAGATCTGAGCCTGGGAGCTCTCTGGCTAACTAG
GGAACCCACTGCTTAAGCCTCAATAAAGCTTGCCTTGAGTGCTTCAAGTAGTGTGTGCCCGTCTGTTGTG
TGACTCTGGTAACTAGAGATCCCTCAGACCCTTTTAGTCAGTGTGGAAAATCTCTAGCAGTGGCGCCCGA
ACAGGGACTTGAAAGCGAAAGGGAAACCAGAGGAGCTCTCTCGACGCAGGACTCGGCTTGCTGAAGCGCG
CACGGCAAGAGGCGAGGGGCGGCGACTGGTGAGTACGCCAAAAATTTTGACTAGCGGAGGCTAGAAGGAG
AGAGATGGGTGCGAGAGCGTCAGTATTAAGCGGGGGAGAATTAGATCGCGATGGGAAAAAATTCGGTTAA
GGCCAGGGGGAAAGAAAAAATATAAATTAAAACATATAGTATGGGCAAGCAGGGAGCTAGAACGATTCGC
AGTTAATCCTGGCCTGTTAGAAACATCAGAAGGCTGTAGACAAATACTGGGACAGCTACAACCATCCCTT
CAGACAGGATCAGAAGAACTTAGATCATTATATAATACAGTAGCAACCCTCTATTGTGTGCATCAAAGGA
TAGAGATAAAAGACACCAAGGAAGCTTTAGACAAGATAGAGGAAGAGCAAAACAAAAGTAAGACCACCGC
ACAGCAAGCGGCCGCTGATCTTCAGACCTGGAGGAGGAGATATGAGGGACAATTGGAGAAGTGAATTATA
TAAATATAAAGTAGTAAAAATTGAACCATTAGGAGTAGCACCCACCAAGGCAAAGAGAAGAGTGGTGCAG
AGAGAAAAAAGAGCAGTGGGAATAGGAGCTTTGTTCCTTGGGTTCTTGGGAGCAGCAGGAAGCACTATGG
GCGCAGCGTCAATGACGCTGACGGTACAGGCCAGACAATTATTGTCTGGTATAGTGCAGCAGCAGAACAA
TTTGCTGAGGGCTATTGAGGCGCAACAGCATCTGTTGCAACTCACAGTCTGGGGCATCAAGCAGCTCCAG
GCAAGAATCCTGGCTGTGGAAAGATACCTAAAGGATCAACAGCTCCTGGGGATTTGGGGTTGCTCTGGAA
AACTCATTTGCACCACTGCTGTGCCTTGGAATGCTAGTTGGAGTAATAAATCTCTGGAACAGATTTGGAA
TCACACGACCTGGATGGAGTGGGACAGAGAAATTAACAATTACACAAGCTTAATACACTCCTTAATTGAA
GAATCGCAAAACCAGCAAGAAAAGAATGAACAAGAATTATTGGAATTAGATAAATGGGCAAGTTTGTGGA
ATTGGTTTAACATAACAAATTGGCTGTGGTATATAAAATTATTCATA
